>Addgene plasmid #79037 | pFastBac1-OSF-TRIM5alpha(human)(R332P) | depositor full sequence | sequence record 147872 | pFastBac1-OSF-TRIM5alpha(human)(R332P)
G
[124 nt withheld, positions 2-125]
C
[91 nt withheld, positions 127-217]
A
[49 nt withheld, positions 219-267]
CCTTTGACGTTGGAGTCCACGTTCTTT
[37 nt withheld, positions 295-331]
ACCCTATCTCGGTCTATTCTTTTGATTTATAAGGGATTTTGCCGATTTCGGCCTATTGGTTAAAAAATGA
GCTGATTTAACAAAAATTTAACGCGAATTTTAACAAAATATTAACGTTTACAATTTCAGGTGGCACTTTT
CGGGGAAATGTGCGCGGAACCCCTATTTGTTTATTTTTCTAAATACATTCAAATATGTATCCGCTCATGA
GACAATAACCCTGATAAATGCTTCAATAATATTGAAAAAGGAAGAGTATGAGTATTCAACATTTCCGTGT
CGCCCTTATTCCCTTTTTTGCGGCATTTTGCCTTCCTGTTTTTGCTCACCCAGAAACGCTGGTGAAAGTA
AAAGATGCTGAAGATCAGTTGGGTGCACGAGTGGGTTACATCGAACTGGATCTCAACAGCGGTAAGATCC
TTGAGAGTTTTCGCCCCGAAGAACGTTTTCCAATGATGAGCACTTTTAAAGTTCTGCTATGTGGCGCGGT
ATTATCCCGTATTGACGCCGGGCAAGAGCAACTCGGTCGCCGCATACACTATTCTCAGAATGACTTGGTT
GAGTACTCACCAGTCACAGAAAAGCATCTTACGGATGGCATGACAGTAAGAGAATTATGCAGTGCTGCCA
TAACCATGAGTGATAACACTGCGGCCAACTTACTTCTGACAACGATCGGAGGACCGAAGGAGCTAACCGC
TTTTTTGCACAACATGGGGGATCATGTAACTCGCCTTGATCGTTGGGAACCGGAGCTGAATGAAGCCATA
CCAAACGACGAGCGTGACACCACGATGCCTGTAGCAATGGCAACAACGTTGCGCAAACTATTAACTGGCG
AACTACTTACTCTAGCTTCCCGGCAACAATTAATAGACTGGATGGAGGCGGATAAAGTTGCAGGACCACT
TCTGCGCTCGGCCCTTCCGGCTGGCTGGTTTATTGCTGATAAATCTGGAGCCGGTGAGCGTGGGTCTCGC
GGTATCATTGCAGCACTGGGGCCAGATGGTAAGCCCTCCCGTATCGTAGTTATCTACACGACGGGGAGTC
AGGCAACTATGGATGAACGAAATAGACAGATCGCTGAGATAGGTGCCTCACTGATTAAGCATTGGTAACT
GTCAGACCAAGTTTACTCATATATACTTTAGATTGATTTAAAACTTCATTTTTAATTTAAAAGGATCTAG
GTGAAGATCCTTTTTGATAATCTCATGACCAAAATCCCTTAACGTGAGTTTTCGTTCCACTGAGCGTCAG
ACCCCGTAGAAAAGATCAAAGGATCTTCTTGAGATCCTTTTTTTCTGCGCGTAATCTGCTGCTTGCAAAC
AAAAAAACCACCGCTACCAGCGGTGGTTTGTTTGCCGGATCAAGAGCTACCAACTCTTTTTCCGAAGGTA
ACTGGCTTCAGCAGAGCGCAGATACCAAATACTGTCCTTCTAGTGTAGCCGTAGTTAGGCCACCACTTCA
AGAACTCTGTAGCACCGCCTACATACCTCGCTCTGCTAATCCTGTTACCAGTGGCTGCTGCCAGTGGCGA
TAAGTCGTGTCTTACCGGGTTGGACTCAAGACGATAGTTACCGGATAAGGCGCAGCGGTCGGGCTGAACG
GGGGGTTCGTGCACACAGCCCAGCTTGGAGCGAACGACCTACACCGAACTGAGATACCTACAGCGTGAGC
ATTGAGAAAGCGCCACGCTTCCCGAAGGGAGAAAGGCGGACAGGTATCCGGTAAGCGGCAGGGTCGGAAC
AGGAGAGCGCACGAGGGAGCTTCCAGGGGGAAACGCCTGGTATCTTTATAGTCCTGTCGGGTTTCGCCAC
CTCTGACTTGAGCGTCGATTTTTGTGATGCTCGTCAGGGGGGCGGAGCCTATGGAAAAACGCCAGCAACG
CGGCCTTTTTACGGTTCCTGGCCTTTTGCTGGCCTTTTGCTCACATGTTCTTTCCTGCGTTATCCCCTGA
TTCTGTGGATAACCGTATTACCGCCTTTGAGTGAGCTGATACCGCTCGCCGCAGCCGAACGACCGAGCGC
AGCGAGTCAGTGAGCGAGGAAGCGGAAGAGCGCCTGATGCGGTATTTTCTCCTTACGCATCTGTGCGGTA
TTTCACACCGCAGACCAGCCGCGTAACCTGGCAAAATCGGTTACGGTTGAGTAATAAATGGATGCCCTGC
GTAAGCGGGTGTGGGCGGACAATAAAGTCTTAAACTGAACAAAATAGATCTAAACTATGACAATAAAGTC
TTAAACTAGACAGAATAGTTGTAAACTGAAATCAGTCCAGTTATGCTGTGAAAAAGCATACTGGACTTTT
GTTATGGCTAAAGCAAACTCTTCATTTTCTGAAGTGCAAATTGCCCGTCGTATTAAAGAGGGGCGTGGCC
AAGGGCATGGTAAAGACTATATTCGCGGCGTTGTGACAATTTACCGAACAACTCCGCGGCCGGGAAGCCG
ATCTCGGCTTGAACGAATTGTTAGGTGGCGGTACTTGGGTCGATATCAAAGTGCATCACTTCTTCCCGTA
TGCCCAACTTTGTATAGAGAGCCACTGCGGGATCGTCACCGTAATCTGCTTGCACGTAGATCACATAAGC
ACCAAGCGCGTTGGCCTCATGCTTGAGGAGATTGATGAGCGCGGTGGCAATGCCCTGCCTCCGGTGCTCG
CCGGAGACTGCGAGATCATAGATATAGATCTCACTACGCGGCTGCTCAAACCTGGGCAGAACGTAAGCCG
CGAGAGCGCCAACAACCGCTTCTTGGTCGAAGGCAGCAAGCGCGATGAATGTCTTACTACGGAGCAAGTT
CCCGAGGTAATCGGAGTCCGGCTGATGTTGGGAGTAGGTGGCTACGTCTCCGAACTCACGACCGAAAAGA
TCAAGAGCAGCCCGCATGGATTTGACTTGGTCAGGGCCGAGCCTACATGTGCGAATGATGCCCATACTTG
AGCCACCTAACTTTGTTTTAGGGCGACTGCCCTGCTGCGTAACATCGTTGCTGCTGCGTAACATCGTTGC
TGCTCCATAACATCAAACATCGACCCACGGCGTAACGCGCTTGCTGCTTGGATGCCCGAGGCATAGACTG
TACAAAAAAACAGTCATAACAAGCCATGAAAACCGCCACTGCGCCGTTACCACCGCTGCGTTCGGTCAAG
GTTCTGGACCAGTTGCGTGAGCGCATACGCTACTTGCATTACAGTTTACGAACCGAACAGGCTTATGTCA
ACTGGGTTCGTGCCTTCATCCGTTTCCACGGTGTGCGTCACCCGGCAACCTTGGGCAGCAGCGAAGTCGA
GGCATTTCTGTCCTGGCTGGCGAACGAGCGCAAGGTTTCGGTCTCCACGCATCGTCAGGCATTGGCGGCC
TTGCTGTTCTTCTACGGCAAGGTGCTGTGCACGGATCTGCCCTGGCTTCAGGAGATCGGAAGACCTCGGC
CGTCGCGGCGCTTGCCGGTGGTGCTGACCCCGGATGAAGTGGTTCGCATCCTCGGTTTTCTGGAAGGCGA
GCATCGTTTGTTCGCCCAGGACTCTAGCTATAGTTCTAGTGGTTGGCTACGTATACTCCGGAATATTAAT
AGATCATGGAGATAATTAAAATGATAACCATCTCGCAAATAAATAAGTATTTTACTGTTTTCGTAACAGT
TTTGTAATAAAAAAACCTATAAATATTCCGGATTATTCATACCGTCCCACCATCGGGCGCGGATCCCGGT
CCGAAGCGCGCGGAATTCAAAGGGCCACCATGGCTAGCTGGAGCCACCCGCAGTTCGAGAAAGGTGGAGG
TGCCCGAGGTGGATCGGGAGGTGGATCGTGGAGCCACCCGCAGTTCGAAAAAGGATTCGATTACAAGGAT
GACGATGACAAGGGTACAAGATCTCCGCTGGAAGTCCTGTTCCAGGGCCCCATGGCTTCTGGAATCCTGG
TTAATGTAAAGGAGGAGGTGACCTGCCCCATCTGCCTGGAACTCCTGACACAACCCCTGAGCCTGGACTG
CGGCCACAGCTTCTGCCAAGCATGCCTCACTGCAAACCACAAGAAGTCCATGCTAGACAAAGGAGAGAGT
AGCTGCCCTGTGTGCCGGATCAGTTACCAGCCTGAGAACATACGGCCTAATCGGCATGTAGCCAACATAG
TGGAGAAGCTCAGGGAGGTCAAGTTGAGCCCAGAGGGGCAGAAAGTTGATCATTGTGCACGCCATGGAGA
GAAACTTCTACTCTTCTGTCAGGAGGACGGGAAGGTCATTTGCTGGCTTTGTGAGCGGTCTCAGGAGCAC
CGTGGTCACCACACGTTCCTCACAGAGGAGGTTGCCCGGGAGTACCAAGTGAAGCTCCAGGCAGCTCTGG
AGATGCTGAGGCAGAAGCAGCAGGAAGCTGAAGAGTTAGAAGCTGACATCAGAGAAGAGAAAGCTTCCTG
GAAGACTCAAATACAGTATGACAAAACCAACGTCTTGGCAGATTTTGAGCAACTGAGAGACATCCTGGAC
TGGGAGGAGAGCAATGAGCTGCAAAACCTGGAGAAGGAGGAGGAAGACATTCTGAAAAGCCTTACGAACT
CTGAAACTGAGATGGTGCAGCAGACCCAGTCCCTGAGAGAGCTCATCTCAGATCTGGAGCATCGGCTGCA
GGGGTCAGTGATGGAGCTGCTTCAGGGTGTGGATGGCGTCATAAAAAGGACGGAGAACGTGACCTTGAAG
AAGCCAGAAACTTTTCCAAAAAATCAAAGGAGAGTGTTTCGAGCTCCTGATCTGAAAGGAATGCTAGAAG
TGTTTAGAGAGCTGACAGATGTCCGACGCTACTGGGTTGATGTGACAGTGGCTCCAAACAACATTTCATG
TGCTGTCATTTCTGAAGATAAGAGACAAGTGAGCTCTCCGAAACCACAGATAATATATGGGGCACCTGGG
ACAAGATACCAGACATTTGTGAATTTCAATTATTGTACTGGCATCCTGGGCTCTCAAAGTATCACATCAG
GGAAACATTACTGGGAGGTAGACGTGTCCAAGAAAACTGCTTGGATCCTGGGGGTATGTGCTGGCTTCCA
ACCTGATGCAATGTGTAATATTGAAAAAAATGAAAATTATCAACCTAAATACGGCTACTGGGTTATAGGG
TTAGAGGAAGGAGTTAAATGTAGTGCTTTCCAGGATAGTTCCTTCCATACTCCTTCTGTTCCTTTCATTG
TGCCCCTCTCTGTGATTATTTGTCCTGATCGTGTTGGAGTTTTCCTAGACTATGAGGCTTGCACTGTCTC
ATTCTTCAATATCACAAACCATGGATTTCTCATCTATAAGTTTTCTCACTGTTCTTTTTCTCAGCCTGTA
TTTCCATATTTAAATCCTAGAAAATGTGGAGTCCCCATGACTCTGTGCTCACCAAGCTCTTGAGGGGACC
CAGCTTTCCCTACGTCGACGAGCTCACTAGTCGCGGCCGCTTTCGAATCTAGAGCCTGCAGTCTCGAGGC
ATGCGGTACCAAGCTTGTCGAGAAGTACTAGAGGATCATAATCAGCCATACCACATTTGTAGAGGTTTTA
CTTGCTTTAAAAAACCTCCCACACCTCCCCCTGAACCTGAAACATAAAATGAATGCAATTGTTGTTGTTA
ACTTGTTTATTGCAGCTTATAATGGTTACAAATAAAGCAATAGCATCACAAATTTCACAAATAAAGCATT
TTTTTCACTGCATTCTAGTTGTGGTTTGTCCAAACTCATCAATGTATCTTATCATGTCTGGATCTGATCA
CTGCTTGAGCCTAGGAGATCCGAACCAGATAAGTGAAATCTAGTTCCAAACTATTTTGTCATTTTTAATT
TTCGTATTAGCTTACGACGCTACACCCAGTTCCCATCTATTTTGTCACTCTTCCCTAAATAATCCTTAAA
AACTCCATTTCCACCCCTCCCAGTTCCCAACTATTTTGTCCGCCCACAGCGGGGCATTTTTCTTCCTGTT
ATGTTTTTAATCAAACATCCTGCCAACTCCATGTGACAAACCGTCATCTTCGGCTACTTTTTCTCTGTCA
CAGAATGAAAATTTTTCTGTCATCTCTTCGTTATTAATGTTTGTAATTGACTGAATATCAACGCTTATTT
GCAGCCTGAATGGCGAATGG
Features (pLannotate 1.2.2; 18 found; start..end, strand, type, name):
      2..457     +  rep_origin     f1 ori (sequence partly withheld): f1 bacteriophage origin of replication; arrow indicates direction of (+) strand synthesis
    484..588     +  promoter       AmpR promoter: bla
    589..1449    +  CDS            AmpR: β-lactamase; bla; confers resistance to ampicillin, carbenicillin, and related antibiotics
   1620..2208    +  rep_origin     ori: high-copy-number ColE1/pMB1/pBR322/pUC origin of replication
   2394..2443    -  misc_feature   bom (fragment): basis of mobility region from pBR322
   2511..2735    -  mobile_element Tn7R: mini-Tn7 element (right end of the Tn7 transposon) Tn7
   2802..3335    -  CDS            GmR: gentamycin acetyltransferase; aacC1; confers resistance to gentamycin
   3524..3552    -  promoter       Pc promoter: intI1 (promoter lies within the coding sequence); class 1 integron promoter
   3530..3877    -  CDS            YPR2_ECOLX (fragment): Protein predicted: Swiss-Prot protein existence level 4. From Escherichia coli.
   3904..3995    +  promoter       polyhedrin promoter: polh from Autographa californica; promoter for the baculovirus polyhedrin gene
   4080..4099    +  CDS            Strep-Tag II (fragment): peptide that binds Strep-Tactin®, an engineered form of streptavidin
   4140..4162    +  CDS            Strep-Tag II (fragment): peptide that binds Strep-Tactin®, an engineered form of streptavidin
   4170..4193    +  CDS            FLAG: FLAG® epitope tag, followed by an enterokinase cleavage site
   4233..5711    +  CDS            TRIM5: TRIM5_HUMAN - Also known as RNF88. Experimental evidence at protein level: Swiss-Prot protein existence level 1. Capsid-specific restriction factor that prevents infection from non-host-adapted retroviruses. Blocks viral replication early in the life cycle, after viral entry but before reverse transcription. In addition to acting as a capsid-specific restriction factor, also acts as a pattern recognition receptor that activates innate immune signaling in response to the retroviral capsid lattice. Binding to the viral capsid triggers its E3 ubiquitin ligase activity, and in concert with the het
   5825..5908    +  CDS            large T antigen (fragment): large T antigen from SV40 (simian virus 40)
   5931..6065    +  polyA_signal   SV40 poly(A) signal: SV40 polyadenylation signal
   6094..6259    -  mobile_element Tn7L: mini-Tn7 element (left end of the Tn7 transposon) Tn7
   6422..6438    +  CDS            lacZα (fragment): LacZα fragment of β-galactosidase; lacZ fragment
