[The description below was written by a language model from this plasmid's Addgene catalogue record and pLannotate feature annotations shown in this document.]
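Description:
pFastBac1-OSF-TRIM5alpha(human)(R332P) is a 6,441 bp baculovirus donor (entry) plasmid built on the commercial pFastBac1 backbone and intended for insect-cell protein expression through the Bac-to-Bac system. In E. coli it is maintained at high copy from a ColE1/pUC-type origin and carries both an ampicillin resistance gene (β-lactamase) and a gentamicin acetyltransferase gene driven by the class 1 integron Pc promoter; an f1 origin is also present. The gentamicin marker and the expression cassette lie between the Tn7R and Tn7L ends of a mini-Tn7 element. When the plasmid is introduced into a bacmid-bearing strain such as DH10Bac, this segment is transposed into the baculovirus shuttle genome, giving a recombinant bacmid from which virus can be produced.

The payload is human TRIM5α carrying an Arg332-to-Pro substitution, placed under the very late, strong polyhedrin promoter from Autographa californica nucleopolyhedrovirus and terminated by the SV40 polyadenylation signal. The insert was introduced by ligation-independent cloning. At its N terminus the protein is fused to an OneSTrEP-FLAG ("OSF") tag, which appears in the annotation as two Strep-Tag II motifs followed by a FLAG epitope, allowing Strep-Tactin affinity purification and anti-FLAG detection or capture. TRIM5α is a capsid-recognising retroviral restriction factor with E3 ubiquitin ligase activity. The record does not state why the R332P variant was chosen, but the associated work concerns the assembly of primate TRIM5 proteins into hexagonal nets on HIV-1 capsids. That context is consistent with using the construct to make recombinant tagged protein in insect cells for biochemical and structural studies.
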