Addgene plasmid #79037: pFastBac1-OSF-TRIM5alpha(human)(R332P)
Purpose: Baculoviral entry vector to produce Bac-to-bac baculoviruses
Depositing lab: Wesley Sundquist. Depositing organization: University of Utah. Publication: Primate TRIM5 proteins form hexagonal nets on HIV-1 capsids. Li YL, Chandrasekaran V, Carter SD, Woodward CL, Christensen DE, Dryden KA, Pornillos O, Yeager M, Ganser-Pornillos BK, Jensen GJ, Sundquist WI. Elife. 2016 Jun 2;5. pii: e16269. doi: 10.7554/eLife.16269. PubMed 27253068.
Backbone
  Vector backbone: pFastBac1
  Backbone manufacturer: Life Technologies
  Backbone size w/o insert (bp): 4775
  Total vector size (bp): 6441
  Vector type: Insect Expression
  Selectable markers: Gentamicin ; Ampicillin
Growth in bacteria
  Bacterial resistance: Gentamicin, 10 μg/mL
  Growth temperature: 37°C
  Growth strain: DH5alpha
  Growth instructions: requires transformation into E. coli DH10Bac for bacmid production
  Copy number: High Copy
Gene/Insert
  Gene/Insert name: OSF-TRIM5alpha(human R332P)
  Species: H. sapiens (human)
  Insert size (bp): 1644
  Mutation: Changed Arg 332 to Pro
  GenBank ID: NP_149023.2
  Entrez Gene: TRIM5 (a.k.a. RNF88, TRIM5alpha)
  Promoter: polyhedrin
  Tag / fusion protein: OneSTrEP-FLAG (N terminal on insert)
  Cloning method: Ligation Independent Cloning
  Sequencing primers: 5′ ATACCGTCCCACCATCG; 3′ GATCCTCTAGTACTTCTCG
Terms and licenses: Academic/Nonprofit Terms; Industry Terms: Not Available to Industry
How to cite: pFastBac1-OSF-TRIM5alpha(human)(R332P) was a gift from Wesley Sundquist (Addgene plasmid # 79037 ; http://n2t.net/addgene:79037 ; RRID:Addgene_79037)
