>Addgene plasmid #79037 | pFastBac1-OSF-TRIM5alpha(human)(R332P) | addgene partial sequence | sequence record 151505 | fBac-1 5'-tattcataccgtcccacca-3'
GCCCGAGGTGGATCGGGAGGTGGATCGTGGAGCCACCCGCAGTTCGAAAAAGGATTCGATTACAAGGATG
ACGATGACAAGGGTACAAGATCTCCGCTGGAAGTCCTGTTCCAGGGCCCCATGGCTTCTGGAATCCTGGT
TAATGTAAAGGAGGAGGTGACCTGCCCCATCTGCCTGGAACTCCTGACACAACCCCTGAGCCTGGACTGC
GGCCACAGCTTCTGCCAAGCATGCCTCACTGCAAACCACAAGAAGTCCATGCTAGACAAAGGAGAGAGTA
GCTGCCCTGTGTGCCGGATCAGTTACCAGCCTGAGAACATACGGCCTAATCGGCATGTAGCCAACATAGT
GGAGAAGCTCAGGGAGGTCAAGTTGAGCCCAGAGGGGCAGAAAGTTGATCATTGTGCACGCCATGGAGAG
AAACTTCTACTCTTCTGTCAGGAGGACGGGAAGGTCATTTGCTGGCTTTGTGAGCGGTCTCAGGAGCACC
GTGGTCACCACACGTTCCTCACAGAGGAGGTTGCCCGGGAGTACCAAGTGAAGCTCCAGGCAGCTCTGGA
GATGCTGAGGCAGAAGCAGCAGGAAGCTGAAGAGTTAGAAGCTGACATCAGAGAAGAGAA
