>Addgene plasmid #79037 | pFastBac1-OSF-TRIM5alpha(human)(R332P) | addgene partial sequence | sequence record 151506 | fBac-2 5'-gggaggttttttaaagcaagtaaa-3'
CTGATTATGATCCTCTAGTACTTCTCGACAAGCTTGGTACCGCATGCCTCGAGACTGCAGGCTCTAGATT
CGAAAGCGGCCGCGACTAGTGAGCTCGTCGACGTAGGGAAAGCTGGGTCCCCTCAAGAGCTTGGTGAGCA
CAGAGTCATGGGGACTCCACATTTTCTAGGATTTAAATATGGAAATACAGGCTGAGAAAAAGAACAGTGA
GAAAACTTATAGATGAGAAATCCATGGTTTGTGATATTGAAGAATGAGACAGTGCAAGCCTCATAGTCTA
GGAAAACTCCAACACGATCAGGACAAATAATCACAGAGAGGGGCACAATGAAAGGAACAGAAGGAGTATG
GAAGGAACTATCCTGGAAAGCACTACATTTAACTCCTTCCTCTAACCCTATAACCCAGTAGCCGTATTTA
GGTTGATAATTTTCATTTTTTTCAATATTACACATTGCATCAGGTTGGAAGCCAGCACATACCCCCAGGA
TCCAAGCAGTTTTCTTGGACACGTCTACCTCCCAGTAATGTTTCCCTGATGTGATACTTTGAGAGCCCAG
GATGCCAGTACAATAATTGAAATTCACAAATGTCTGGTATCTTGTCCCAGGTGCCCCATATATTATCTGT
GGTTTCGGAGAGCTCACTTGTCTCTTATCTTCAGAAATGACAGCACATGAAATGTTGTTTGGAGCCACTG
TCACATCAACCCAGTAGCGTCGGACATCTGTCAGCTCTCTAAACACTTCTAGCATTCCTTTCAGATCAGG
AGCTCGAAACACTCTCCTTTGATTTTTTGGAAA
